>Addgene plasmid #146566 | pGEX-6P-1-HsSmg6_1-515_I | depositor full sequence | sequence record 289012 | Full Sequence
ACGTTATCGACTGCACGGTGCACCAATGCTTCTGGCGTCAGGCAGCCATCGGAAGCTGTGGTATGGCTGT
GCAGGTCGTAAATCACTGCATAATTCGTGTCGCTCAAGGCGCACTCCCGTTCTGGATAATGTTTTTTGCG
CCGACATCATAACGGTTCTGGCAAATATTCTGAAATGAGCTGTTGACAATTAATCATCGGCTCGTATAAT
GTGTGGAATTGTGAGCGGATAACAATTTCACACAGGAAACAGTATTCATGTCCCCTATACTAGGTTATTG
GAAAATTAAGGGCCTTGTGCAACCCACTCGACTTCTTTTGGAATATCTTGAAGAAAAATATGAAGAGCAT
TTGTATGAGCGCGATGAAGGTGATAAATGGCGAAACAAAAAGTTTGAATTGGGTTTGGAGTTTCCCAATC
TTCCTTATTATATTGATGGTGATGTTAAATTAACACAGTCTATGGCCATCATACGTTATATAGCTGACAA
GCACAACATGTTGGGTGGTTGTCCAAAAGAGCGTGCAGAGATTTCAATGCTTGAAGGAGCGGTTTTGGAT
ATTAGATACGGTGTTTCGAGAATTGCATATAGTAAAGACTTTGAAACTCTCAAAGTTGATTTTCTTAGCA
AGCTACCTGAAATGCTGAAAATGTTCGAAGATCGTTTATGTCATAAAACATATTTAAATGGTGATCATGT
AACCCATCCTGACTTCATGTTGTATGACGCTCTTGATGTTGTTTTATACATGGACCCAATGTGCCTGGAT
GCGTTCCCAAAATTAGTTTGTTTTAAAAAACGTATTGAAGCTATCCCACAAATTGATAAGTACTTGAAAT
CCAGCAAGTATATAGCATGGCCTTTGCAGGGCTGGCAAGCCACGTTTGGTGGTGGCGACCATCCTCCAAA
ATCGGATCTGGAAGTTCTGTTCCAGGGGCCCCTGGGATCCCCGGAATTGATGGCGGAAGGGCTGGAGCGT
GTGCGGATCTCCGCGTCGGAGCTGCGCGGGATCCTGGCTACTCTGGCCCCGCAGGCCGGGAGCAGAGAAA
ACATGAAGGAATTAAAGGAGGCCAGGCCGCGCAAAGATAACAGGCGTCCAGATCTGGAAATCTATAAGCC
TGGCCTTTCTCGGCTAAGGAACAAGCCCAAAATCAAGGAACCCCCTGGGAGTGAGGAATTCAAAGATGAA
ATTGTTAATGACCGAGATTGCTCTGCTGTTGAAAATGGTACACAGCCCGTTAAAGATGTCTGCAAGGAAC
TGAACAACCAAGAGCAGAATGGTCCTATAGACCCAGAAAATAATCGGGGACAAGAATCCTTTCCTAGGAC
TGCTGGACAAGAGGATCGTAGTCTAAAAATTATCAAAAGAACAAAGAAACCCGACCTGCAGATCTATCAG
CCTGGACGACGTTTGCAGACTGTTAGCAAAGAATCCGCCAGTCGGGTGGAGGAGGAAGAAGTCCTCAACC
AGGTAGAACAACTGAGAGTAGAGGAAGATGAGTGTAGGGGAAATGTTGCGAAGGAGGAAGTTGCGAATAA
ACCAGACAGGGCCGAGATAGAAAAGAGCCCAGGTGGTGGGAGAGTAGGGGCTGCAAAAGGAGAAAAAGGA
AAGAGGATGGGAAAAGGGGAGGGGGTGAGGGAAACCCACGACGACCCGGCCCGCGGGAGGCCGGGCTCCG
CAAAGCGCTACTCCCGCTCAGACAAACGAAGGAATCGCTACCGCACGCGCAGCACCAGCTCAGCTGGCAG
CAACAACAGCGCTGAGGGAGCTGGCCTGACGGATAATGGATGTCGCCGCCGCCGACAGGATAGGACCAAG
GAGAGGCCACCACTGAAGAAGCAAGTGTCTGTGTCCTCAACCGATTCCTTAGACGAGGACAGAATTGATG
AGCCTGATGGATTAGGACCCAGGAGAAGTTCAGAAAGGAAGAGACATTTAGAAAGAAACTGGTCTGGCCG
TGGGGAGGGTGAGCAGAAAACCAGTGCTAAAGAATATCGAGGCACTCTTCGTGTCACTTTCGATGCAGAA
GCCATGAACAAAGAGTCTCCCATGGTGAGGTCAGCCAGGGATGATATGGATAGAGGAAAGCCTGACAAAG
GCTTGAGCAGTGGGGGCAAAGGCTCTGAGAAGCAGGAGTCCAAAAACCCGAAACAAGAACTTCGGGGTCG
TGGTCGTGGCATTCTGATTTTGCCTGCCCATACCACCCTATCTGTCAATTCAGCAGGTTCTCCAGAGTCC
GCGCCTTTGGGACCTCGGCTTTTGTTTGGATCTGGTAGTAAGGGATCTCGGAGTTGGGGCCGTGGAGGCA
CCACACGCCGATTGTGGGACCCAAACAATCCTGATCAGAAACCTGCTCTAAAGACTCAGACGCCCCAGCT
ACATTTCTTGGACACTGATGATGAAGTCAGCCCTACATCTTGGGGTGACTCACGCCAGGCTCAGGCATCT
TACTATAAGTTTCAAAACTCTGACAACCCCTATTATTACCCCCGGACACCAGGCTGACTCGAGCGGCCGC
ATCGTGACTGACTGACGATCTGCCTCGCGCGTTTCGGTGATGACGGTGAAAACCTCTGACACATGCAGCT
CCCGGAGACGGTCACAGCTTGTCTGTAAGCGGATGCCGGGAGCAGACAAGCCCGTCAGGGCGCGTCAGCG
GGTGTTGGCGGGTGTCGGGGCGCAGCCATGACCCAGTCACGTAGCGATAGCGGAGTGTATAATTCTTGAA
GACGAAAGGGCCTCGTGATACGCCTATTTTTATAGGTTAATGTCATGATAATAATGGTTTCTTAGACGTC
AGGTGGCACTTTTCGGGGAAATGTGCGCGGAACCCCTATTTGTTTATTTTTCTAAATACATTCAAATATG
TATCCGCTCATGAGACAATAACCCTGATAAATGCTTCAATAATATTGAAAAAGGAAGAGTATGAGTATTC
AACATTTCCGTGTCGCCCTTATTCCCTTTTTTGCGGCATTTTGCCTTCCTGTTTTTGCTCACCCAGAAAC
GCTGGTGAAAGTAAAAGATGCTGAAGATCAGTTGGGTGCACGAGTGGGTTACATCGAACTGGATCTCAAC
AGCGGTAAGATCCTTGAGAGTTTTCGCCCCGAAGAACGTTTTCCAATGATGAGCACTTTTAAAGTTCTGC
TATGTGGCGCGGTATTATCCCGTGTTGACGCCGGGCAAGAGCAACTCGGTCGCCGCATACACTATTCTCA
GAATGACTTGGTTGAGTACTCACCAGTCACAGAAAAGCATCTTACGGATGGCATGACAGTAAGAGAATTA
TGCAGTGCTGCCATAACCATGAGTGATAACACTGCGGCCAACTTACTTCTGACAACGATCGGAGGACCGA
AGGAGCTAACCGCTTTTTTGCACAACATGGGGGATCATGTAACTCGCCTTGATCGTTGGGAACCGGAGCT
GAATGAAGCCATACCAAACGACGAGCGTGACACCACGATGCCTGCAGCAATGGCAACAACGTTGCGCAAA
CTATTAACTGGCGAACTACTTACTCTAGCTTCCCGGCAACAATTAATAGACTGGATGGAGGCGGATAAAG
TTGCAGGACCACTTCTGCGCTCGGCCCTTCCGGCTGGCTGGTTTATTGCTGATAAATCTGGAGCCGGTGA
GCGTGGGTCTCGCGGTATCATTGCAGCACTGGGGCCAGATGGTAAGCCCTCCCGTATCGTAGTTATCTAC
ACGACGGGGAGTCAGGCAACTATGGATGAACGAAATAGACAGATCGCTGAGATAGGTGCCTCACTGATTA
AGCATTGGTAACTGTCAGACCAAGTTTACTCATATATACTTTAGATTGATTTAAAACTTCATTTTTAATT
TAAAAGGATCTAGGTGAAGATCCTTTTTGATAATCTCATGACCAAAATCCCTTAACGTGAGTTTTCGTTC
CACTGAGCGTCAGACCCCGTAGAAAAGATCAAAGGATCTTCTTGAGATCCTTTTTTTCTGCGCGTAATCT
GCTGCTTGCAAACAAAAAAACCACCGCTACCAGCGGTGGTTTGTTTGCCGGATCAAGAGCTACCAACTCT
TTTTCCGAAGGTAACTGGCTTCAGCAGAGCGCAGATACCAAATACTGTCCTTCTAGTGTAGCCGTAGTTA
GGCCACCACTTCAAGAACTCTGTAGCACCGCCTACATACCTCGCTCTGCTAATCCTGTTACCAGTGGCTG
CTGCCAGTGGCGATAAGTCGTGTCTTACCGGGTTGGACTCAAGACGATAGTTACCGGATAAGGCGCAGCG
GTCGGGCTGAACGGGGGGTTCGTGCACACAGCCCAGCTTGGAGCGAACGACCTACACCGAACTGAGATAC
CTACAGCGTGAGCTATGAGAAAGCGCCACGCTTCCCGAAGGGAGAAAGGCGGACAGGTATCCGGTAAGCG
GCAGGGTCGGAACAGGAGAGCGCACGAGGGAGCTTCCAGGGGGAAACGCCTGGTATCTTTATAGTCCTGT
CGGGTTTCGCCACCTCTGACTTGAGCGTCGATTTTTGTGATGCTCGTCAGGGGGGCGGAGCCTATGGAAA
AACGCCAGCAACGCGGCCTTTTTACGGTTCCTGGCCTTTTGCTGGCCTTTTGCTCACATGTTCTTTCCTG
CGTTATCCCCTGATTCTGTGGATAACCGTATTACCGCCTTTGAGTGAGCTGATACCGCTCGCCGCAGCCG
AACGACCGAGCGCAGCGAGTCAGTGAGCGAGGAAGCGGAAGAGCGCCTGATGCGGTATTTTCTCCTTACG
CATCTGTGCGGTATTTCACACCGCATAAATTCCGACACCATCGAATGGTGCAAAACCTTTCGCGGTATGG
CATGATAGCGCCCGGAAGAGAGTCAATTCAGGGTGGTGAATGTGAAACCAGTAACGTTATACGATGTCGC
AGAGTATGCCGGTGTCTCTTATCAGACCGTTTCCCGCGTGGTGAACCAGGCCAGCCACGTTTCTGCGAAA
ACGCGGGAAAAAGTGGAAGCGGCGATGGCGGAGCTGAATTACATTCCCAACCGCGTGGCACAACAACTGG
CGGGCAAACAGTCGTTGCTGATTGGCGTTGCCACCTCCAGTCTGGCCCTGCACGCGCCGTCGCAAATTGT
CGCGGCGATTAAATCTCGCGCCGATCAACTGGGTGCCAGCGTGGTGGTGTCGATGGTAGAACGAAGCGGC
GTCGAAGCCTGTAAAGCGGCGGTGCACAATCTTCTCGCGCAACGCGTCAGTGGGCTGATCATTAACTATC
CGCTGGATGACCAGGATGCCATTGCTGTGGAAGCTGCCTGCACTAATGTTCCGGCGTTATTTCTTGATGT
CTCTGACCAGACACCCATCAACAGTATTATTTTCTCCCATGAAGACGGTACGCGACTGGGCGTGGAGCAT
CTGGTCGCATTGGGTCACCAGCAAATCGCGCTGTTAGCGGGCCCATTAAGTTCTGTCTCGGCGCGTCTGC
GTCTGGCTGGCTGGCATAAATATCTCACTCGCAATCAAATTCAGCCGATAGCGGAACGGGAAGGCGACTG
GAGTGCCATGTCCGGTTTTCAACAAACCATGCAAATGCTGAATGAGGGCATCGTTCCCACTGCGATGCTG
GTTGCCAACGATCAGATGGCGCTGGGCGCAATGCGCGCCATTACCGAGTCCGGGCTGCGCGTTGGTGCGG
ATATCTCGGTAGTGGGATACGACGATACCGAAGACAGCTCATGTTATATCCCGCCGTCAACCACCATCAA
ACAGGATTTTCGCCTGCTGGGGCAAACCAGCGTGGACCGCTTGCTGCAACTCTCTCAGGGCCAGGCGGTG
AAGGGCAATCAGCTGTTGCCCGTCTCACTGGTGAAAAGAAAAACCACCCTGGCGCCCAATACGCAAACCG
CCTCTCCCCGCGCGTTGGCCGATTCATTAATGCAGCTGGCACGACAGGTTTCCCGACTGGAAAGCGGGCA
GTGAGCGCAACGCAATTAATGTGAGTTAGCTCACTCATTAGGCACCCCAGGCTTTACACTTTATGCTTCC
GGCTCGTATGTTGTGTGGAATTGTGAGCGGATAACAATTTCACACAGGAAACAGCTATGACCATGATTAC
GGATTCACTGGCCGTCGTTTTACAACGTCGTGACTGGGAAAACCCTGGCGTTACCCAACTTAATCGCCTT
GCAGCACATCCCCCTTTCGCCAGCTGGCGTAATAGCGAAGAGGCCCGCACCGATCGCCCTTCCCAACAGT
TGCGCAGCCTGAATGGCGAATGGCGCTTTGCCTGGTTTCCGGCACCAGAAGCGGTGCCGGAAAGCTGGCT
GGAGTGCGATCTTCCTGAGGCCGATACTGTCGTCGTCCCCTCAAACTGGCAGATGCACGGTTACGATGCG
CCCATCTACACCAACGTAACCTATCCCATTACGGTCAATCCGCCGTTTGTTCCCACGGAGAATCCGACGG
GTTGTTACTCGCTCACATTTAATGTTGATGAAAGCTGGCTACAGGAAGGCCAGACGCGAATTATTTTTGA
TGGCGTTGGAATT
Features (pLannotate 1.2.2; 17 found; start..end, strand, type, name):
      6..107     -  CDS            yciV (fragment): RNAAM_ECOLI - Also known as trpH From Escherichia coli (strain K12).
    183..211     +  promoter       tac promoter: strong E. coli promoter; hybrid between the trp and lac UV5 promoters
    219..235     +  protein_bind   lac operator: The lac repressor binds to the lac operator to inhibit transcription in E. coli. This inhibition can be relieved by adding lactose or isopropyl-β-D-thiogalactopyranoside (IPTG). lac repressor encoded by lacI
    258..911     +  CDS            GST26_SCHJA: Experimental evidence at protein level: Swiss-Prot protein existence level 1. GST isoenzymes appear to play a central role in the parasite detoxification system. Other functions are also suspected including a role in increasing the solubility of haematin in the parasite gut. From Schistosoma japonicum (Blood fluke).
    960..2504    +  CDS            SMG6 (fragment): EST1A_HUMAN - Also known as C17orf31, EST1A, KIAA0732. Experimental evidence at protein level: Swiss-Prot protein existence level 1. Plays a role in nonsense-mediated mRNA decay (PubMed:18974281, PubMed:19060897, PubMed:20930030, PubMed:17053788). Is thought to provide a link to the mRNA degradation machinery as it has endonuclease activity required to initiate NMD, and to serve as an adapter for UPF1 to protein phosphatase 2A (PP2A), thereby triggering UPF1 dephosphorylation (PubMed:18974281, PubMed:19060897, PubMed:20930030, PubMed:17053788). Degrades single-stranded RNA (ssRNA), but not ssD
   2540..2579    +  CDS            rop (fragment): Rop protein, which maintains plasmids at low copy number; rop
   2681..2721    +  misc_feature   bom (fragment): basis of mobility region from pBR322
   2826..2930    +  promoter       AmpR promoter: bla
   2931..3791    +  CDS            AmpR: β-lactamase; bla; confers resistance to ampicillin, carbenicillin, and related antibiotics
   3962..4550    +  rep_origin     ori: high-copy-number ColE1/pMB1/pBR322/pUC origin of replication
   4736..4787    -  misc_feature   bom (fragment): basis of mobility region from pBR322
   4794..4871    +  promoter       lacIq promoter: lacI (mutant); In the lacIq allele, a single base change in the promoter boosts expression of the lacI gene about 10-fold.
   4872..5954    +  CDS            lacI: lac repressor; lacI; The lac repressor binds to the lac operator to inhibit transcription in E. coli. This inhibition can be relieved by adding lactose or isopropyl-β-D-thiogalactopyranoside (IPTG).
   5967..5988    +  protein_bind   CAP binding site: CAP binding activates transcription in the presence of cAMP. E. coli catabolite activator protein
   6003..6033    +  promoter       lac promoter: promoter for the E. coli lac operon
   6041..6057    +  protein_bind   lac operator: The lac repressor binds to the lac operator to inhibit transcription in E. coli. This inhibition can be relieved by adding lactose or isopropyl-β-D-thiogalactopyranoside (IPTG). lac repressor encoded by lacI
   6077..6250    +  CDS            lacZα: LacZα fragment of β-galactosidase; lacZ fragment
