[The description below was written by a language model from this plasmid's Addgene catalogue record and pLannotate feature annotations shown in this document.]
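Description:
pGEX-6P-1-HsSmg6_1-515_I is a bacterial expression plasmid of about 6.5 kb, built on the pGEX-6P-1 backbone, for producing an N-terminal fragment of human SMG6 (residues 1–515) as a glutathione S-transferase fusion in E. coli. It replicates from a ColE1/pMB1-type origin and is selected with ampicillin through the β-lactamase (AmpR) gene and its own promoter. The catalogue lists it as low copy, although the annotation tool labels the origin generically as high copy. Only short fragments of rop and the pBR322 bom region are detected.

Expression is driven by the hybrid tac promoter followed by a lac operator. The plasmid carries its own lacI gene under the lacIq promoter, so transcription is held off by lac repressor until an inducer such as IPTG is added. The open reading frame begins with Schistosoma japonicum GST, which serves as an affinity handle for glutathione-based purification and pull-downs, and continues after a short linker into the SMG6 fragment. In pGEX-6P vectors this linker normally encodes a PreScission protease cleavage site, but it is not annotated in the feature table. A residual lac promoter/operator and lacZα segment downstream of lacI is backbone sequence.

The insert differs from the NCBI reference transcript by two silent changes and two amino acid substitutions, R291P and N341T. The cloning method is not recorded, and the depositor sequence may be theoretical. SMG6 is an endonuclease acting in nonsense-mediated mRNA decay, and the associated study concerns its binding to the exon junction complex through conserved EJC-binding motifs. This suggests use in making recombinant protein for interaction assays, though the record states only bacterial expression.
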