Addgene plasmid #146566: pGEX-6P-1-HsSmg6_1-515_I
Purpose: Bacterial Expression of HsSmg6_1-515
Depositing lab: Elisa Izaurralde. Depositing organization: Max Planck Institute for Developmental Biology. Publication: SMG6 interacts with the exon junction complex via two conserved EJC-binding motifs (EBMs) required for nonsense-mediated mRNA decay. Kashima I, Jonas S, Jayachandran U, Buchwald G, Conti E, Lupas AN, Izaurralde E. Genes Dev. 2010 Nov 1. 24(21):2440-50. 10.1101/gad.604610 PubMed 20930030.
Backbone
  Vector backbone: pGEX-6P-1
  Vector type: Bacterial Expression
Growth in bacteria
  Bacterial resistance: Ampicillin, 100 μg/mL
  Growth temperature: 37°C
  Growth strain: DH5alpha
  Copy number: Low Copy
Gene/Insert
  Gene/Insert name: HsSmg6_1-515
  Species: H. sapiens (human)
  Mutation: two silent mutations and two non silent mutation G872C (R291P), A1022C (N341T) compared to the sequence given by NCBI: NM_017575.4
  Entrez Gene: SMG6 (a.k.a. C17orf31, EST1A, SMG-6, hSMG5/7a)
  Cloning method: Unknown
Terms and licenses: Academic/Nonprofit Terms; Industry Terms: Not Available to Industry
Depositor comments: Plasmids from this collection were made available to the research community and donated after the lab closed. Please note that the sequence provided by the depositing laboratory may be theoretical/predicted or based on Sanger sequencing results. There may be discrepancies between sequencing results obtained by Addgene and the depositor sequence. If an Addgene verified sequence is not available, please contact before placing your order to request that our lab fully sequence the plasmid.
How to cite: pGEX-6P-1-HsSmg6_1-515_I was a gift from Elisa Izaurralde (Addgene plasmid # 146566 ; http://n2t.net/addgene:146566 ; RRID:Addgene_146566)
